>Addgene plasmid #57505 | mEos4b-CENPB-N-22 | depositor partial sequence | sequence record 88645 | insert sequence
TGAACCGTTCAGATCCGCTAGCCACCATGGGCCCCAAGCGGCGGCAGCTGACGTTCCGGGAGAAGTCGCG
GATCATCCAGGAGGTGGAGGAGAACCCGGACCTACGCAAGGGCGAGATCGCGCGGCGCTTCAACATCCCG
CCGTCCACGCTGAGCACGATCCTGAAGAACAAGCGCGCCATCCTGGCGTCGGAGCGCAAGTACGGGGTGG
CCTCCACCTGCCGCAAGACCAACAAGCTGTCTCCCTACGACAAGCTCGAGGGCTTGCTCATCGCCTGGTT
CCAGCAGATCCGCGCCGCCGGCCTGCCGGTCAAGGGCATCATCCTCAAGGAGAAGGCGCTGCGCATAGCC
GAGGAGCTGGGCATGGACGACTTCACCGCCTCCAACGGCTGGCTGGACCGCTTCCGCCGGCGCCACGGCG
TGGTGTCCTGCAGCGGCGTGGCCCGCGCCCGCGCGCGAAACGCTGCCCCCCGCACCCCGGCGGCGCCTGC
CAGTCCGGCCGCGGTGCCCTCGGAGGGCAGTGGCGGGAGCACTCTCGAGCTCAAGCTTCGAATTCTGCAG
TCGACGGTACCGCGGGCCCGGGATCCACCGGTCGCCACCATGGTGAGTGCGATTAAGCCAGACATGAGGA
TCAAACTCCGTATGGAAGGCAACGTAAACGGGCACCACTTTGTGATCGACGGAGATGGTACAGGCAAGCC
TTATGAGGGAAAACAGACCATGGATCTTGAAGTCAAAGAGGGCGGACCTCTGCCTTTTGCCTTTGATATC
CTGACCACTGCATTCCATTACGGCAACAGGGTATTCGTGAAATATCCAGACAACATACAAGACTATTTTA
AGCAGTCGTTTCCTAAGGGGTATTCGTGGGAACGAAGCTTGACTTTCGAAGACGGGGGCATTTGCAATGC
CAGAAACGACATAACAATGGAAGGGGACACTTTCTATAATAAAGTTCGATTTTATGGTACCAACTTTCCC
GCCAATGGTCCAGTTATGCAGAAGAAGACGCTGAAATGGGAGCCCTCCACTGAGAAAATGTATGTGCGTG
ATGGAGTGCTGACGGGTGATATTGAGATGGCTTTGTTGCTTGAAGGAAATGCCCATTACCGATGTGACTT
CAGAACTACTTACAAAGCTAAGGAGAAGGGTGTCAAGTTACCAGGCGCCCACTTTGTGGACCACGCCATT
GAGATTTTAAGCCATGACAAAGATTACAACAAGGTTAAGCTGTATGAGCATGCTGTTGCTCATTCTGGAT
TGCCTGACAATGCCAGACGATAAGCGGCCGCGACTCTAGATCATAATCAGCCATACCCACATTGTAG
