>Addgene plasmid #57505 | mEos4b-CENPB-N-22 | addgene partial sequence | sequence record 121649 | AllEos-F 5'-GGAGAAGGGTGTCAAGTTAC-3'
GCCATTGAGATTTTAAGCCATGACAAAGATTACAACAAGGTTAAGCTGTATGAGCATGCTGTTGCTCATT
CTGGATTGCCTGACAATGCCAGACGATAAGCGGCCGCGACTCTAGATCATAATCAGCCATACCACATTTG
TAGAGGTTTTACTTGCTTTAAAAAACCTCCCACACCTCCCCCTGAACCTGAAACATAAAATGAATGCAAT
TGTTGTTGTTAACTTGTTTATTGCAGCTTATAATGGTTACAAATAAAGCAATAGCATCACAAATTTCACA
AATAAAGCATTTTTTTCACTGCATTCTAGTTGTGGTTTGTCCAAACTCATCAATGTATCTTAAGGCGTAA
ATTGTAAGCGTTAATATTTTGTTAAAATTCGCGTTAAATTTTTGTTAAATCAGCTCATTTTTTAACCAAT
AGGCCGAAATCGGCAAAATCCCTTATAAATCAAAAGAATAGACCGAGATAGGGTTGAGTGTTGTTCCAGT
TT
