>Addgene plasmid #57505 | mEos4b-CENPB-N-22 | addgene partial sequence | sequence record 122633 | AllEos-R 5'-GTACCATCTCCGTCGATCAC-3'
TGTCTGGCTTAATCGCACTCACCATGGTGGCGACCGGTGGATCCCGGGCCCGCGGTACCGTCGACTGCAG
AATTCGAAGCTTGAGCTCGAGAGTGCTCCCGCCACTGCCCTCCGAGGGCACCGCGGCCGGACTGGCAGGC
GCCGCCGGGGTGCGGGGGGCAGCGTTTCGCGCGCGGGCGCGGGCCACGCCGCTGCAGGACACCACGCCGT
GGCGCCGGCGGAAGCGGTCCAGCCAGCCGTTGGAGGCGGTGAAGTCGTCCATGCCCAGCTCCTCGGCTAT
GCGCAGCGCCTTCTCCTTGAGGATGATGCCCTTGACCGGCAGGCCGGCGGCGCGGATCTGCTGGAACCAG
GCGATGAGCAAGCCCTCGAGCTTGTCGTAGGGAGACAGCTTGTTGGTCTTGCGGCAGGTGGAGGCCACCC
CGTACTTGCGCTCCGACGCCAGGATGGCGCGCTTGTTCTTCAGGATCGTGCTCAGCGTGGACGGCGGGAT
GTTGAAGCGCCGCGCGATCTCGCCCTTGCGTAGGTCCGGGTTCTCCTCCACCTCCTGGATGATCCGCGAC
TTCTCCCGGAACGTCAGCTGCCGCCGCTTGGGGCCCATGG
