[The description below was written by a language model from this plasmid's Addgene catalogue record.]
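Description:
mEos4b-CENPB-N-22 is a mammalian expression plasmid built on the mEos4b-N1 backbone (about 4.75 kb without insert), an N1-style fusion vector in which the gene of interest is placed upstream of the fluorescent protein. It is maintained as a high-copy plasmid in E. coli under kanamycin selection, and it carries a neomycin resistance marker so that transfected mammalian cells can be selected with G418. No feature table is provided, so the replication origins and the exact polyadenylation elements are not itemised, although the listed SV40 polyA sequencing primer suggests an SV40 polyadenylation signal downstream of the fusion cassette.

The insert is a fragment of human CENPB encoding amino acids 1–169, the DNA-binding domain of centromere protein B. It is expressed from the CMV promoter, with mEos4b fused to its C terminus. The "22" in the name probably refers to the length of the linker between the two parts, but the record does not say so. The CENPB DNA-binding domain recognises centromeric DNA, so the fusion is directed to the nucleus and concentrates at centromeres without requiring the full-length protein. mEos4b is a green-to-red photoconvertible fluorescent protein, which is why the record lists two spectral states: excitation/emission of 505/516 nm for the green form and 569/581 nm for the red form.

The construct serves as a centromere localization marker for fluorescence imaging in mammalian cells. Photoconvertibility makes such fusions suitable for tracking selected populations of labelled protein and for single-molecule localization microscopy, although the record states only the localization and spectral properties.
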