Addgene plasmid #57505: mEos4b-CENPB-N-22
Purpose: Localization: Nucleus/Centromeres, Excitation: 505 / 569, Emission: 516 / 581
Depositing lab: Michael Davidson & Loren Looger. Depositing organization: Florida State University, Tallahassee.
Backbone
  Vector backbone: mEos4b-N1
  Backbone size w/o insert (bp): 4750
  Vector type: Mammalian Expression
  Selectable markers: Neomycin (select with G418)
Growth in bacteria
  Bacterial resistance: Kanamycin, 50 μg/mL
  Growth temperature: 37°C
  Growth strain: DH5alpha
  Copy number: High Copy
Gene/Insert
  Gene/Insert name: CENPB (alt name: NM_001810.5)
  Species: H. sapiens (human)
  Mutation: aa 1-169 of CENPB (DNA Binding Domain)
  Entrez Gene: CENPB
  Promoter: CMV
  Tag / fusion protein: mEos4b (C terminal on backbone)
  Cloning method: Unknown
  Sequencing primers: 5′ CMV-F; 3′ SV40pA-R
Terms and licenses: Academic/Nonprofit Terms; Industry Terms
Depositor comments: . Excitation = 505 / 569; Emission = 516 / 581
How to cite: mEos4b-CENPB-N-22 was a gift from Michael Davidson & Loren Looger (Addgene plasmid # 57505 ; http://n2t.net/addgene:57505 ; RRID:Addgene_57505)
